>Addgene plasmid #234902 | pVM-SFT-SP | addgene full sequence | sequence record 476852 | Addgene NGS Result
AATTCGAGCTCATTCGAGCTCCAGAACGATCTCAGTTAGGTCATGGGAAAGCTGATATTCATCCCTCTGA
GACTCTATATAATTAAATGCGTTTGGGGGATTAGCTAATTGAGAATCCATATAGAGAAATATGGCCGCGC
AGCGACGCCGGTTGAAGAATATGAACAAGGAATAAGATGAACAAGGAAGAAGATGAACAAGCAATAATTT
AATTAATTATTGTTAATAAGCATAAATTATGAAAATAATTTTGATGGTAATGAAAGTATTATAAATAATA
TTTAGGAGAAAATATTGTTAAGGAAATATCTGGTTATGTTTATTTGTTAAGGTATATGGGTTTTTATAGA
AACCCAGGAGCAGCTATGGTAAGAAACCCAGGACTCAAAAAATGCCTCTCAACTTCTCTCATATGTTGCG
GAGTCTGGAGTCCCATTTATACCATAGAAAGCATTGGGGGTATAGCATGGTAATTTCACATCGGACTCCA
TACCGCGGCCATCTATATAATATTACTGATGGCCGCGCGAAGTCCCGGTATGCCTTTTCAGCCGTTGGAT
CTGGAGCCGTACCTTTTTCGCGTTCCCATTTTGCCCCTGGAGTCCCGAGCTATTTACGACCCCCTGCCAC
CGAGTCCCCTTCGTGGAGCGCTCTTCGTCCAACACGTGTCCCAACTTTTGCGCATTTTTGACTACCTGTC
GCGCACTTGAATTAAAGTTGCCCTTTTATTTTCTTCCAATTATTTTGCGGCTGAGTAGTCTAGATAATTG
TGACAACTTAGTGAGCAAGTTGTAGGAGGACCCTATCCGTCTGGGAAAATAATTGGGTTTTCACGTGTAC
CAATGGGAAATAATATGTATAGCCTATTTAATTTAGAAAATTAAATAGTTTTAGTAATTCCTATATAATA
GCGTTTACTAGTCTGGGTAAAATTCGTATAGGAAAAAATATTTATTATTTTTTAAATTTAACCTATTGAA
AATGTACAGTTTAAAGAGTAGACGTGGATCGAATTACATTCAAGCACGTGGAAACTCACGGACCCCATTA
TTCAAACGACATTCCACTGGTAAGCGTTATGGAGGAAGACGACTACAGCCACTGAATGTGAAAAGAGAAG
ATGAACCCAGAATGTCGACCCAACGCATCCACGAGAATCAATATGGGTCGGAATTTACAATGGCCCACAA
CACAGCCATTTCGACCTATATCTCCTATCCTAATCTGGGCAAGACTGAACCCAATCGAACCAGGTCGTAC
ATCAAGCTGAAACGATTGCGTTTCAAGGGCACGGTGAAGATCGAACGAGTTCCTACTGACGTGGCTATGG
ATGGTTCGATTCCCAACACGGAAGGGGTGTTCTCATTGGTCATAGTCGTTGACCGAAAACCTCATTTGAC
TGCATCTGGATGCCTACATACGTTTGACGAACTATTTGGTGCGATAATCCACAGCCATGGAACCCTGTCT
ATAGTTCCCGCGTTGAAGGATCGTTACTACATACGGCATGTAATTAAACGGGTACTGTCCGTCGAGAAAG
ATAACGTCATGGTGGATATTGAAGGATCCACTGCTCTGTCTAATAGGCGTTTTAATTGTTGGGCCAGTTT
TAAAGATCTTGATTTGGATTCATGTAAGGGTGTTTATGACAACATAAACAAGAATGCCCTGTTAGTTTAT
TACTCATGGGTATCGGATACTGTGTCTAAAGCATCCACTTATGTATCGTATGACCTTGATTATATTGGAT
AATCAATAATAACAGGAAAATTTGAATAAGAAAAAATATTATTTAAATATTTTTGGTTGAGGACCATTAC
AACTACTCTTGATACATTCTTGGACCGTTGTCCTAACCAGTTCGTTTAATTGGGCCATAGACATGGTAAT
GTTGGACTCAGCCCTATGGGCCCCTACTATTGATGCCGAGTCACCTGGATCCAGTACAGTGGACCCTAAC
CTGTGCAGCTCTCTGTAAGGTGTCTGTTCGTTATTGGACTGTGAGTCCGCATCTTCGTTAACGGGCCCTA
TGGTACTCCTGGTCGCCCACGACTCCCCTGGCCTTATTTCTATTGGGCCTGGAAGCCCAAATCTGTTCAT
GGATGCGGACCTAATTAGTTTCCTTTCCCATTTACCATAGTCTACATGTGAGAAATCAACGTCTTTAGCG
GAGAACTGTTTGGAAAGGATCTTTACCGTTGGCGCCTTGAACGGAATATCGACGGAATGTTTGGCGGTCG
ATAATTTCAGCTTCCCTTTGAATTTTGCGAAGTGGGTACGCTGTTGAACATTCGTATCAGAAACTCTGTA
ATAGAGTTTCCAAGGGATTGGGTCTTTGAGAGAGAAGAAGGAAGCTGAAAAATAGTGGAGATCTATGTTA
CACCTGATCGGAAAAGTCCACGACGATTGTAATGATTCATTATCAGTCATCCTCTTGTCGTGAATCTCCA
CTATCACTGTACCAGTCGCGTTAATTGGCACCTGCTGCCTGTACTCGATAACGCAATGATCGATCTTCAT
GCAACTGCGACTGAGTCTCGCCGTTAATTGTGCCGCCGTTGACGGAAACTGCAGAACGATCTCAGTTAGG
TCATGGGAAAGCTGATATTCATCCCTCTGAGACTCTATATAATTAAATGCGTTTGGGGGATTAGCTAATT
GAGAATCCATATAGAGAAATATGGCCGCGCAGCGACGCCGGTTGAAGAATATGAACAAGGAATAAGATGA
ACAAGGAAGAAGATGAACAAGCAATAATTTAATTAATTATTGTTAATAAGCATAAATTATGAAAATAATT
TTGATGGTAATGAAAGTATTATAAATAATATTTAGGAGAAAATATTGTTAAGGAAATATCTGGTTATGTT
TATTTGTTAAGGTATATGGGTTTTTATAGAAACCCAGGAGCAGCTATGGTAAGAAACCCAGGACTCAAAA
AATGCCTCTCAACTTCTCTCATATGTTGCGGAGTCTGGAGTCCCATTTATACCATAGAAAGCATTGGGGG
TATAGCATGGTAATTTCACATCGGACTCCATACCGCGGCCATCTATATAATATTACTGATGGCCGCGCGA
AGTCCCGGTATGCCTTTTCAGCCGTTGGATCTGGAGCCGTACCTTTTTCGCGTTCCCATTTTGCCCCTGG
AGTCCCGAGCTATTTACGACCCCCTGCCACCGAGTCCCCTTCGTGGAGCGCTCTTCGTCCAACACGTGTC
CCAACTTTTGCGCATTTTTGACTACCTGTCGCGCACTTGAATTAAAGTTGCCCTTTTATTTTCTTCCAAT
TATTTTGCGGCTGAGTAGTCTAGTGGATCCCCCGGAGCTCCACTTGGGATAGGTTAAGAAAATATGTCTG
GCTTGTAAACGAAAAGAATCGGGGTTTCTAGGCATTTTTTAAATAGTGACCCAGGACTCAAAAACTAGCT
CTCAACTTCTCTCATATGTTGTGGAGTCTGGAGTCCTTTATATATGTTTACGCTATAGAAGGCATTTGGG
GACTCTCCCGGGCCCACCATAGGACTCCATACCGCGGCCATCTATATAATATTACTGATGGCCGCGCGGA
TTTTGGAGCCCCCTTTTGTCGTTAGCGCGACCTTTAATTCAAATTAAAGGTTGCTTTTTTCTATCGTCCG
ATCATTTTGCGCCTGACTAGCCTAGATATTAGCAACAACTTCGCGGCTAAGTTGTTGACCGTCAAGTATA
AATTAATGGGCTTATGGCCTAATGGGTATAGAGCAAAATGGCATGCCTGCAGACTAGTGCGTCTTCTAGC
AGCTGTTTCCCTTTGAGCATTGAAATAGACAGCTGCAACAGGAACCCCTAGTTCGTTTTCTTCTGCAAAC
TTCCTGGTATCGAAACGATCCCTTGATGACGGTATGCTTCTCACTGTTTGCCTGCCTTTTTGCTTGAAGA
GGAGGAACACAAACCTGTGGATCCCTATGTTTGGCCTTGGCATTTCGTAGTTCACCATTTCCCTTCCAAA
TGTGGCATCTGTTGTGCCGGGGATATCTGTCACTATCCAGTGTAAGTGCTCCCTCAGGTAAGGGTCACTA
GGACCAGGAACATCTGGGTCTGTCATCACCAGGGTGAAAAAGGATCTCATATCACCTCCATGAACCTCAA
CCTTAGGCTTGTTAGTAACTGCAGATGGAAAAAATTCATGGCCATTATATACCTGCTTGTTGGTGTTGAA
AGTGACTGACATTTTCACAGATGGGGAGAGGGCATCAATAACATCCCCAATCACTCATTCGCTAGCGTTA
ACTGGCCATAATCCTGTGTATGCAACGTTGAAAATTCGGATCTATTTTTACGATTCGATCATGAATTAAT
AAAATTTAAATTTTATTGAATGATTTTCTAGTACATAACTGACATACGACTTATCAGTTGCGAAACGAAC
AGCTCTAATTACATTGTTAAGTGAAATTACGCCTAATTCGTCTAAGTACAACATAACCAACTGTTTAAAC
CTAATTAAATAAGTCGACCCAGAAGCTGTCAGAGATGTCGTCCAGACTTGGAAGTTCAGGTAAGCTTTGT
GGAGATGCAACGCTCTCCGTAAGTTGTGGTTGAATCGGATCTGGACGTGGTATATACGCGTCCTGGTGTA
TAGCAGATCCTCTACTCCGTATATCTTGAAATATAGGGGATTTATTATCTCCCAGATATACACGCCATTC
TCTGCCTGACGTGCAGTGATGATTTCCCCTGTGCGTGAATCCATGACCGGTGCAGCCTATGTGGAAGTAT
ATGGTGCACCCACAGTTTAGATCAATGCGTCGTCGTCTAATCGCCCTCCTCTTGGCTTGCCTGTGTGCCT
TCTTGATAGAGGGGGGCGTCGAGAGTGATGAAGATAACATTCTTGAGAGTCCAATGTTTGAGCGACGCAT
TTTCCGCTTTATCCAGGAAATCTTTATAGCTGGATCCCTCGCCTGGATTGCAAAGCACGATTGAAGGGAT
CCCTCCTTTAATTTGAACTGGTTTCCCGTACTTGCAATTTGACTGCCAGTCTTTTTGGGCCCCAAGAAGC
TCTTTCCAATGCTTTAGCTTTAGGTATTGCGGTGCTACGTCATCAATGACGTTATAGGCAACATTATTCG
AGTACACTCGATTATTGAAGTCCAGGTGTCCACTGAGGTAATTATGTGGGCCTAAAGCACGAGCCCACAT
CGTCTTGCCCGTTCTAGAATCACCTTCCACTATGAGACTAACTGGTCTTACAGGCCGCGCAGCGGGACCC
ATTCCAAAATAATCATCCGCCCATTCTTGCATCTGTTCAGGAACGTTAGTGAAAGAGGAAAGTGGAAATG
GAGGGACCCATTGTTCAGGCGCCTTTTTGAAAAGGCGTTCCAAGTTCGCTGTAATGTTATGGTAACTCAC
GATGAACGCCCTTGGATCTCCGGCCCGGATAATTGCAAGAGCTTCCGCCAAACTAGGTGCATTGATGGCG
TTATAATAGACGTCGTCTTTATTCTTCTTTGTACCCCCAGGCACTTTGAACTGTCCGGATTCACAACAAT
CGCCGTCTTTGGTGATGTAATTCTTGACGGCGTTGGCGTCTTTGGCTGCTTGTATGTTTGGGTGAAAATT
GGTCGACCTTCTGGGGTGAGTAAGGTCGAAAAATCTCTTATTCTTGATGTTGGACTTTCCAGAGAGTTGG
ATGAGACAGTGAAGGTGTGGGAATCCGTCCGAGTGCTCCTCTCTGGCAACTCGAATATATGTTGGTTTGA
CGACTGACCATGATAAGGTTTGAAGCATTTGAAGAGCTTCATTTTTTGGGATATCGCACTTGGGATAGGT
TAAGAAAATATGTCTGGCTTGTAAACGAAAAGAATCGGGGTTTCTAGGCATTTTTTAAATAGTGACCCAG
GACTCAAAAACTAGCTCTCAACTTCTCTCATATGTTGTGGAGTCTGGAGTCCTTTATATATGTTTACGCT
ATAGAAGGCATTTGGGGACTCTCCCGGGCCCACCATAGGACTCCATACCGCGGCCATCTATATAATATTA
CTGATGGCCGCGCGGATTTTGGAGCCCCCTTTTGTCGTTAGCGCGACCTTTAATTCAAATTAAAGGTTGC
TTTTTTCTATCGTCCAATCATTTTGCGCCTGACTAGCCTAGATATTAGCAACAACTTCGCGGCTAAGTTG
TTGACCGTCAAGTATAAATTAATGGGCTTATGGCCTAATGGGTATAGAGCAAAATGGCATGCCTGCAGAC
TAGTATGCCTAGAGATAGAGATCCTTTGGTTGTTGGTAGGGTTATAGGAGATGTGTTGGACCCTTTTACA
AGGTCTATTTCACTTAGGGTCACTTATGCTACTAGGGATGTTAACAATGGGGTTGAGCTTAAACCATCTC
AAGTTGTTAACCAACCAAGGGTTGATATTGGTGGGGATGATCTGAGGACCTTCTACACCTTGGTTATGGT
AGATCCTGATGCTCCAAGTCCAAGTGACCCAAACCTCAGGGAATACTTGCACTGGTTGGTTACTGATATT
CCAGCCACAACTGGTGCAAGCTTTGGTCAAGAGGTGGTCTGCTACGAGAGCCCACGACCAACGGTCGGTA
TCCATCGTTTCGTGTTCGTGTTGTTCCGGCAACTTGGAAGGCAAACGGTGTACGCTCCAGGGTGGCGCCA
AAACTTCAACACTAGGGACTTTGCTGAGCTTTACAATCTCGGGTTGCCAGTGGCCGCGGTTTACTTTAAC
TGCCAGAGGGAGAGTGGATCCGGTGGCCGTAGGACATGAATTCGCTAGCGTTAACTGGCCATAATCCTGT
GTATGCAACGTTGAAAATTCGGATCTATTTTTACGATTCGATCATGAATTAATAAAATTTAAATTTTATT
GAATGATTTTCTAGTACATAACTGACATACGACTTATCAGTTGCGAAACGAACAGCTCTAATTACATTGT
TAAGTGAAATTACGCCTAATTCGTCTAAGTACAACATAACCAACTGTTTAAACCTAATTAAATAAGTCGA
CCCAGAAGCTGTCAGAGATGTCGTCCAGACTTGGAAGTTCAGGTAAGCTTTGTGGAGATGCAACGCTCTC
CGTAAGTTGTGGTTGAATCGGATCTGGACGTGGTATATACGCGTCCTGGTGTATAGCAGATCCTCTACTC
CGTATATCTTGAAATATAGGGGATTTATTATCTCCCAGATATACACGCCATTCTCTGCCTGACGTGCAGT
GATGATTTCCCCTGTGCGTGAATCCATGACCGGTGCAGCCTATGTGGAAGTATATGGTGCACCCACAGTT
TAGATCAATGCGTCGTCGTCTAATCGCCCTCCTCTTGGCTTGCCTGTGTGCCTTCTTGATAGAGGGGGGC
GTCGAGAGTGATGAAGATAACATTCTTGAGAGTCCAATGTTTGAGCGACGCATTTTCCGCTTTATCCAGG
AAATCTTTATAGCTGGATCCCTCGCCTGGATTGCAAAGCACGATTGAAGGGATCCCTCCTTTAATTTGAA
CTGGTTTCCCGTACTTGCAATTTGACTGCCAGTCTTTTTGGGCCCCAAGAAGCTCTTTCCAATGCTTTAG
CTTTAGGTATTGCGGTGCTACGTCATCAATGACGTTATAGGCAACATTATTCGAGTACACTCGATTATTG
AAGTCCAGGTGTCCACTGAGGTAATTATGTGGGCCTAAAGCACGAGCCCACATCGTCTTGCCCGTTCTAG
AATCACCTTCCACTATGAGACTAACTGGTCTTACAGGCCGCGCAGCGGGACCCATTCCAAAATAATCATC
CGCCCATTCTTGCATCTGTTCAGGAACGTTAGTGAAAGAGGAAAGTGGAAATGGAGGGACCCATTGTTCA
GGCGCCTTTTTGAAAAGGCGTTCCAAGTTCGCTGTAATGTTATGGTAACTCACGATGAACGCCCTTGGAT
CTCCGGCCCGGATAATTGCAAGAGCTTCCGCCAAACTAGGTGCATTGATGGCGTTATAATAGACGTCGTC
TTTATTCTTCTTTGTACCCCCAGGCACTTTGAACTGTCCGGATTCACAACAATCGCCGTCTTTGGTGATG
TAATTCTTGACGGCGTTGGCGTCTTTGGCTGCTTGTATGTTTGGGTGAAAATTGGTCGACCTTCTGGGGT
GAGTAAGGTCGAAAAATCTCTTATTCTTGATGTTGGACTTTCCAGAGAGTTGGATGAGACAGTGAAGGTG
TGGGAATCCGTCCGAGTGCTCCTCTCTGGCAACTCGAATATATGTTGGTTTGACGACTGACCATGATAAG
GTTTGAAGCATTTGAAGAGCTTCATTTTTTGGGATATCGCACTTGGGATAGGTTAAGAAAATATGTCTGG
CTTGTAAACGAAAAGAATCGGGGTTTCTAGGCATTTTTTAAATAGTGACCCAGGACTCAAAAACTAGCTC
TCAACTTCTCTCATATGTTGTGGAGTCTGGAGTCCTTTATATATGTTTACGCTATAGAAGGCATTTGGGG
ACTCTCCCGGGCCCACCATAGGACTCCATACCGCGGCCATCTATATAATATTACTGATGGCCGCGCGGAT
TTTGGAGCCCCCTTTTGTCGTTAGCGCGACCTTTAATTCAAATTAAAGGTTGCTTTTTTCTATCGTCCAA
TCATTTTGCGCCTGACTAGCCTAGATATTAGCAACAACTTCGCGACTAAGTTGTTGACCGTCAAGTATAA
ATTAATGGGCTTATGGCCCAATGGGTATAGAGCAAAATGCCCAAGCGTGATGCCCCGTGGCGCTTATTAG
CGGGTACGTCTAAGGTAAGTCGAAATGCCAACTACTCTCCCTTGAGAGTATTGGGCCCTAAAGTTAATAA
GGGACCTCGAGGGGGGGCCCGGTACCCGGGGATCCTCTAGAGTCGACCTGCAGGCATGCAAGCTTGGCAC
TGGCCGTCGTTTTACAACGTCGTGACTGGGAAAACCCTGGCGTTACCCAACTTAATCGCCTTGCAGCACA
TCCCCCTTTCGCCAGCTGGCGTAATAGCGAAGAGGCCCGCACCGATCGCCCTTCCCAACAGTTGCGCAGC
CTGAATGGCGAATGCTAGAGCAGCTTGAGCTTGGATCAGATTGTCGTTTCCCGCCTTCAGTTTAAACTAT
CAGTGTTTGACAGGATATATTGGCGGGTAAACCTAAGAGAAAAGAGCGTTTATTAGAATAATCGGATATT
TAAAAGGGCGTGAAAAGGTTTATCCGTTCGTCCATTTGTATGTGCATGCCAACCACAGGGTTCCCCTCGG
GATCAAAGTACTTTGATCCAACCCCTCCGCTGCTATAGTGCAGTCGGCTTCTGACGTTCAGTGCAGCCGT
CTTCTGAAAACGACATGTCGCACAAGTCCTAAGTTACGCGACAGGCTGCCGCCCTGCCCTTTTCCTGGCG
TTTTCTTGTCGCGTGTTTTAGTCGCATAAAGTAGAATACTTGCGACTAGAACCGGAGACATTACGCCATG
AACAAGAGCGCCGCCGCTGGCCTGCTGGGCTATGCCCGCGTCAGCACCGACGACCAGGACTTGACCAACC
AACGGGCCGAACTGCACGCGGCCGGCTGCACCAAGCTGTTTTCCGAGAAGATCACCGGCACCAGGCGCGA
CCGCCCGGAGCTGGCCAGGATGCTTGACCACCTACGCCCTGGCGACGTTGTGACAGTGACCAGGCTAGAC
CGCCTGGCCCGCAGCACCCGCGACCTACTGGACATTGCCGAGCGCATCCAGGAGGCCGGCGCGGGCCTGC
GTAGCCTGGCAGAGCCGTGGGCCGACACCACCACGCCGGCCGGCCGCATGGTGTTGACCGTGTTCGCCGG
CATTGCCGAGTTCGAGCGTTCCCTAATCATCGACCGCACCCGGAGCGGGCGCGAGGCCGCCAAGGCCCGA
GGCGTGAAGTTTGGCCCCCGCCCTACCCTCACCCCGGCACAGATCGCGCACGCCCGCGAGCTGATCGACC
AGGAAGGCCGCACCGTGAAAGAGGCGGCTGCACTGCTTGGCGTGCATCGCTCGACCCTGTACCGCGCACT
TGAGCGCAGCGAGGAAGTGACGCCCACCGAGGCCAGGCGGCGCGGTGCCTTCCGTGAGGACGCATTGACC
GAGGCCGACGCCCTGGCGGCCGCCGAGAATGAACGCCAAGAGGAACAAGCATGAAACCGCACCAGGACGG
CCAGGACGAACCGTTTTTCATTACCGAAGAGATCGAGGCGGAGATGATCGCGGCCGGGTACGTGTTCGAG
CCGCCCGCGCACGTCTCAACCGTGCGGCTGCATGAAATCCTGGCCGGTTTGTCTGATGCCAAGCTGGCGG
CCTGGCCGGCCAGCTTGGCCGCTGAAGAAACCGAGCGCCGCCGTCTAAAAAGGTGATGTGTATTTGAGTA
AAACAGCTTGCGTCATGCGGTCGCTGCGTATATGATGCGATGAGTAAATAAACAAATACGCAAGGGGAAC
GCATGAAGGTTATCGCTGTACTTAACCAGAAAGGCGGGTCAGGCAAGACGACCATCGCAACCCATCTAGC
CCGCGCCCTGCAACTCGCCGGGGCCGATGTTCTGTTAGTCGATTCCGATCCCCAGGGCAGTGCCCGCGAT
TGGGCGGCCGTGCGGGAAGATCAACCGCTAACCGTTGTCGGCATCGACCGCCCGACGATTGACCGCGACG
TGAAGGCCATCGGCCGGCGCGACTTCGTAGTGATCGACGGAGCGCCCCAGGCGGCGGACTTGGCTGTGTC
CGCGATCAAGGCAGCCGACTTCGTGCTGATTCCGGTGCAGCCAAGCCCTTACGACATATGGGCCACCGCC
GACCTGGTGGAGCTGGTTAAGCAGCGCATTGAGGTCACGGATGGAAGGCTACAAGCGGCCTTTGTCGTGT
CGCGGGCGATCAAAGGCACGCGCATCGGCGGTGAGGTTGCCGAGGCGCTGGCCGGGTACGAGCTGCCCAT
TCTTGAGTCCCGTATCACGCAGCGCGTGAGCTACCCAGGCACTGCCGCCGCCGGCACAACCGTTCTTGAA
TCAGAACCCGAGGGCGACGCTGCCCGCGAGGTCCAGGCGCTGGCCGCTGAAATTAAATCAAAACTCATTT
GAGTTAATGAGGTAAAGAGAAAATGAGCAAAAGCACAAACACGCTAAGTGCCGGCCGTCCGAGCGCACGC
AGCAGCAAGGCTGCAACGTTGGCCAGCCTGGCAGACACGCCAGCCATGAAGCGGGTCAACTTTCAGTTGC
CGGCGGAGGATCACACCAAGCTGAAGATGTACGCGGTACGCCAAGGCAAGACCATTACCGAGCTGCTATC
TGAATACATCGCGCAGCTACCAGAGTAAATGAGCAAATGAATAAATGAGTAGATGAATTTTAGCGGCTAA
AGGAGGCGGCATGGAAAATCAAGAACAACCAGGCACCGACGCCGTGGAATGCCCCATGTGTGGAGGAACG
GGCGGTTGGCCAGGCGTAAGCGGCTGGGTTGCCTGCCGGCCCTGCAATGGCACTGGAACCCCCAAGCCCG
AGGAATCGGCGTGAGCGGTCGCAAACCATCCGGCCCGGTACAAATCGGCGCGGCGCTGGGTGATGACCTG
GTGGAGAAGTTGAAGGCCGCGCAGGCCGCCCAGCGGCAACGCATCGAGGCAGAAGCACGCCCCGGTGAAT
CGTGGCAAGCGGCCGCTGATCGAATCCGCAAAGAATCCCGGCAACCGCCGGCAGCCGGTGCGCCGTCGAT
TAGGAAGCCGCCCAAGGGCGACGAGCAACCAGATTTTTTCGTTCCGATGCTCTATGACGTGGGCACCCGC
GATAGTCGCAGCATCATGGACGTGGCCGTTTTCCGTCTGTCGAAGCGTGACCGACGAGCTGGCGAGGTGA
TCCGCTACGAGCTTCCAGACGGGCACGTAGAGGTTTCCGCAGGGCCGGCCGGCATGGCCAGTGTGTGGGA
TTACGACCTGGTACTGATGGCGGTTTCCCATCTAACCGAATCCATGAACCGATACCGGGAAGGGAAGGGA
GACAAGCCCGGCCGCGTGTTCCGTCCACACGTTGCGGACGTACTCAAGTTCTGCCGGCGAGCCGATGGCG
GAAAGCAGAAAGACGACCTGGTAGAAACCTGCATTCGGTTAAACACCACGCACGTTGCCATGCAGCGTAC
GAAGAAGGCCAAGAACGGCCGCCTGGTGACGGTATCCGAGGGTGAAGCCTTGATTAGCCGCTACAAGATC
GTAAAGAGCGAAACCGGGCGGCCGGAGTACATCGAGATCGAGCTAGCTGATTGGATGTACCGCGAGATCA
CAGAAGGCAAGAACCCGGACGTGCTGACGGTTCACCCCGATTACTTTTTGATCGATCCCGGCATCGGCCG
TTTTCTCTACCGCCTGGCACGCCGCGCCGCAGGCAAGGCAGAAGCCAGATGGTTGTTCAAGACGATCTAC
GAACGCAGTGGCAGCGCCGGAGAGTTCAAGAAGTTCTGTTTCACCGTGCGCAAGCTGATCGGGTCAAATG
ACCTGCCGGAGTACGATTTGAAGGAGGAGGCGGGGCAGGCTGGCCCGATCCTAGTCATGCGCTACCGCAA
CCTGATCGAGGGCGAAGCATCCGCCGGTTCCTAATGTACGGAGCAGATGCTAGGGCAAATTGCCCTAGCA
GGGGAAAAAGGTCGAAAAGGTGTCTTTCCTGTGGATAGCACGTACATTGGGAACCCAAAGCCGTACATTG
GGAACCGGAACCCGTACATTGGGAACCCAAAGCCGTACATTGGGAACCGGTCACACATGTAAGTGACTGA
TATAAAAGAGAAAAAAGGCGATTTTTCCGCCTAAAACTCTTTAAAACTTATTAAAACTCTTAAAACCCGC
CTGGCCTGTGCATAACTGTCTGGCCAGCGCACAGCCGAAGAGCTGCAAAAAGCGCCTACCCTTCGGTCGC
TGCGCTCCCTACGCCCCGCCGCTTCGCGTCGGCCTATCGCGGCCGCTGGCCGCTCAAAAATGGCTGGCCT
ACGGCCAGGCAATCTACCAGGGCGCGGACAAGCCGCGCCGTCGCCACTCGACCGCCGGCGCCCACATCAA
GGCACCCTGCCTCGCGCGTTTCGGTGATGACGGTGAAAACCTCTGACACATGCAGCTCCCGGAGACGGTC
ACAGCTTGTCTGTAAGCGGATGCCGGGAGCAGACAAGCCCGTCAGGGCGCGTCAGCGGGTGTTGGCGGGT
GTCGGGGCGCAGCCATGACCCAGTCACGTAGCGATAGCGGAGTGTATACTGGCTTAACTATGCGGCATCA
GAGCAGATTGTACTGAGAGTGCACCATATGCGGTGTGAAATACCGCACAGATGCGTAAGGAGAAAATACC
GCATCAGGCGCTCTTCCGCTTCCTCGCTCACTGACTCGCTGCGCTCGGTCGTTCGGCTGCGGCGAGCGGT
ATCAGCTCACTCAAAGGCGGTAATACGGTTATCCACAGAATCAGGGGATAACGCAGGAAAGAACATGTGA
GCAAAAGGCCAGCAAAAGGCCAGGAACCGTAAAAAGGCCGCGTTGCTGGCGTTTTTCCATAGGCTCCGCC
CCCCTGACGAGCATCACAAAAATCGACGCTCAAGTCAGAGGTGGCGAAACCCGACAGGACTATAAAGATA
CCAGGCGTTTCCCCCTGGAAGCTCCCTCGTGCGCTCTCCTGTTCCGACCCTGCCGCTTACCGGATACCTG
TCCGCCTTTCTCCCTTCGGGAAGCGTGGCGCTTTCTCATAGCTCACGCTGTAGGTATCTCAGTTCGGTGT
AGGTCGTTCGCTCCAAGCTGGGCTGTGTGCACGAACCCCCCGTTCAGCCCGACCGCTGCGCCTTATCCGG
TAACTATCGTCTTGAGTCCAACCCGGTAAGACACGACTTATCGCCACTGGCAGCAGCCACTGGTAACAGG
ATTAGCAGAGCGAGGTATGTAGGCGGTGCTACAGAGTTCTTGAAGTGGTGGCCTAACTACGGCTACACTA
GAAGGACAGTATTTGGTATCTGCGCTCTGCTGAAGCCAGTTACCTTCGGAAAAAGAGTTGGTAGCTCTTG
ATCCGGCAAACAAACCACCGCTGGTAGCGGTGGTTTTTTTGTTTGCAAGCAGCAGATTACGCGCAGAAAA
AAAGGATCTCAAGAAGATCCTTTGATCTTTTCTACGGGGTCTGACGCTCAGTGGAACGAAAACTCACGTT
AAGGGATTTTGGTCATGCATTCTAGGTACTAAAACAATTCATCCAGTAAAATATAATATTTTATTTTCTC
CCAATCAGGCTTGATCCCCAGTAAGTCAAAAAATAGCTCGACATACTGTTCTTCCCCGATATCCTCCCTG
ATCGACCGGACGCAGAAGGCAATGTCATACCACTTGTCCGCCCTGCCGCTTCTCCCAAGATCAATAAAGC
CACTTACTTTGCCATCTTTCACAAAGATGTTGCTGTCTCCCAGGTCGCCGTGGGAAAAGACAAGTTCCTC
TTCGGGCTTTTCCGTCTTTAAAAAATCATACAGCTCGCGCGGATCTTTAAATGGAGTGTCTTCTTCCCAG
TTTTCGCAATCCACATCGGCCAGATCGTTATTCAGTAAGTAATCCAATTCGGCTAAGCGGCTGTCTAAGC
TATTCGTATAGGGACAATCCGATATGTCGATGGAGTGAAAGAGCCTGATGCACTCCGCATACAGCTCGAT
AATCTTTTCAGGGCTTTGTTCATCTTCATACTCTTCCGAGCAAAGGACGCCATCGGCCTCACTCATGAGC
AGATTGCTCCAGCCATCATGCCGTTCAAAGTGCAGGACCTTTGGAACAGGCAGCTTTCCTTCCAGCCATA
GCATCATGTCCTTTTCCCGTTCCACATCATAGGTGGTCCCTTTATACCGGCTGTCCGTCATTTTTAAATA
TAGGTTTTCATTTTCTCCCACCAGCTTATATACCTTAGCAGGAGACATTCCTTCCGTATCTTTTACGCAG
CGGTATTTTTCGATCAGTTTTTTCAATTCCGGTGATATTCTCATTTTAGCCATTTATTATTTCCTTCCTC
TTTTCTACAGTATTTAAAGATACCCCAAGAAGCTAATTATAACAAGACGAACTCCAATTCACTGTTCCTT
GCATTCTAAAACCTTAAATACCAGAAAACAGCTTTTTCAAAGTTGTTTTCAAAGTTGGCGTATAACATAG
TATCGACGGAGCCGATTTTGAAACCGCGGTGATCACAGGCAGCAACGCTCTGTCATCGTTACAATCAACA
TGCTACCCTCCGCGAGATCATCCGTGTTTCAAACCCGGCAGCTTAGTTGCCGTTCTTCCGAATAGCATCG
GTAACATGAGCAAAGTCTGCCGCCTTACAACGGCTCTCCCGCTGACGCCGTCCCGGACTGATGGGCTGCC
TGTATCGAGTGGTGATTTTGTGCCGAGCTGCCGGTCGGGGAGCTGTTGGCTGGCTGGTGGCAGGATATAT
TGTGGTGTAAACAAATTGACGCTTAGACAACTTAATAACACATTGCGGACGTTTTTAATGTACTGAATTA
ACGCCGAATTAATTCGGGGATAGCCCTTTGGTCTTCTGAGACTGTATCTTTGATATTCTTGGAGTAGACG
AGAGTGTCGTGCTCCACCATGTTGGCAAGCTGCTCTAGCCAATACGCAAACCGCCTCTCCCCGCGCGTTG
GCCGATTCATTAATGCAGCTGGCACGACAGGTTTCCCGACTGGAAAGCGGGCAGTGAGCGCAACGCAATT
AATGTGAGTTAGCTCACTCATTAGGCACCCCAGGCTTTACACTTTATGCTTCCGGCTCGTATGTTGTGTG
GAATTGTGAGCGGATAACAATTTCACACAGGAAACAGCTATGACATGATTACG
Features (pLannotate 1.2.2; 28 found; start..end, strand, type, name):
    982..1749    +  CDS            NSP_ABMVW: Experimental evidence at protein level: Swiss-Prot protein existence level 1. Binds to the genomic viral ssDNA, shuttles it into and out of the cell nucleus. Begomoviruses use 2 proteins to transport their DNA from cell to cell. The nuclear shuttle protein (NSP) shuttles it between nucleus and cytoplasm and the movement protein (MP) probably transports the DNA-NSP complex to the cell periphery and facilitates movement across the cell wall. From Abutilon mosaic virus (isolate West India) (AbMV).
   1792..2670    -  CDS            MVP_ABMVW: Experimental evidence at protein level: Swiss-Prot protein existence level 1. Transports viral genome to neighboring plant cells directly through plasmosdesmata, without any budding. The movement protein allows efficient cell to cell propagation, by bypassing the host cell wall barrier. Begomovirus genome is shuttled out of nucleus by Nuclear shuttle protein (NSP) and the movement protein transports the DNA-NSP complex to cell plasmodesmata and facilitates further movement across the cell wall. From Abutilon mosaic virus (isolate West India) (AbMV).
   3769..4254    -  CDS            CEN (fragment): CEN_ANTMA - Experimental evidence at protein level: Swiss-Prot protein existence level 1. Expression of CEN leads to a morphological switch between shoot growth and the development of flower structures (inflorescence). May form complexes with phosphorylated ligands by interfering with kinases and their effectors. From Antirrhinum majus (Garden snapdragon).
   4280..4336    +  CDS            CAPSD_ABMVW (fragment): Experimental evidence at protein level: Swiss-Prot protein existence level 1. Encapsidates the viral DNA into characteristic twinned ('geminate') particles. Binds the genomic viral ssDNA and shuttles it into and out of the cell nucleus. The CP of bipartite geminiviruses is not required for cell-to-cell or systemic movement. From Abutilon mosaic virus (isolate West India) (AbMV).
   4339..4734    -  CDS            REN_TGMVY: Experimental evidence at protein level: Swiss-Prot protein existence level 1. Increases viral DNA accumulation. Enhances infectivity and symptom expression (By similarity). From Tomato golden mosaic virus (strain Yellow vein) (TGMV).
   4812..5861    -  CDS            REP_BGYMJ: Experimental evidence at protein level: Swiss-Prot protein existence level 1. Essential for the replication of viral ssDNA. The closed circular ssDNA genome is first converted to a superhelical dsDNA. Rep binds a specific region at the genome origin of replication. It introduces an endonucleolytic nick within the conserved sequence 5'- TAATATTAC-3' in the intergenic region of the genome present in all geminiviruses, thereby initiating the rolling circle replication (RCR). Following cleavage, binds covalently to the 5'-phosphate of DNA as a tyrosyl ester. The cleavage gives rise to a free 3'-OH
   6241..6753    +  CDS            HD3A: HD3A_ORYSJ - Experimental evidence at protein level: Swiss-Prot protein existence level 1. Probable mobile flower-promoting signal (florigen) that moves from the leaf to the shoot apical meristem (SAM) and induces flowering. Promotes the transition from vegetative growth to flowering downstream of HD1 and EHD1 under short day (SD) conditions. Acts upstream of MADS14 and MADS15. From Oryza sativa subsp. japonica (Rice).
   6783..6839    +  CDS            CAPSD_ABMVW (fragment): Experimental evidence at protein level: Swiss-Prot protein existence level 1. Encapsidates the viral DNA into characteristic twinned ('geminate') particles. Binds the genomic viral ssDNA and shuttles it into and out of the cell nucleus. The CP of bipartite geminiviruses is not required for cell-to-cell or systemic movement. From Abutilon mosaic virus (isolate West India) (AbMV).
   6842..7237    -  CDS            REN_TGMVY: Experimental evidence at protein level: Swiss-Prot protein existence level 1. Increases viral DNA accumulation. Enhances infectivity and symptom expression (By similarity). From Tomato golden mosaic virus (strain Yellow vein) (TGMV).
   7315..8364    -  CDS            REP_BGYMJ: Experimental evidence at protein level: Swiss-Prot protein existence level 1. Essential for the replication of viral ssDNA. The closed circular ssDNA genome is first converted to a superhelical dsDNA. Rep binds a specific region at the genome origin of replication. It introduces an endonucleolytic nick within the conserved sequence 5'- TAATATTAC-3' in the intergenic region of the genome present in all geminiviruses, thereby initiating the rolling circle replication (RCR). Following cleavage, binds covalently to the 5'-phosphate of DNA as a tyrosyl ester. The cleavage gives rise to a free 3'-OH
   8717..8821    +  CDS            CAPSD_ABMVW (fragment): Experimental evidence at protein level: Swiss-Prot protein existence level 1. Encapsidates the viral DNA into characteristic twinned ('geminate') particles. Binds the genomic viral ssDNA and shuttles it into and out of the cell nucleus. The CP of bipartite geminiviruses is not required for cell-to-cell or systemic movement. From Abutilon mosaic virus (isolate West India) (AbMV).
   8840..8885    +  misc_feature   MCS (fragment): pUC18/19 multiple cloning site
   8888..9042    +  CDS            lacZα (fragment): LacZα fragment of β-galactosidase; lacZ fragment
   9108..9132    +  misc_feature   RB T-DNA repeat: right border repeat from nopaline C58 T-DNA
   9472..9873    +  CDS            Y4CG_SINFN (fragment): Protein inferred from homology: Swiss-Prot protein existence level 3. From Sinorhizobium fredii (strain NBRC 101917 / NGR234).
  10433..11062   +  CDS            pVS1 StaA: stability protein from the Pseudomonas plasmid pVS1 (Heeb et al., 2000)
  11491..12564   +  CDS            pVS1 RepA: replication protein from the Pseudomonas plasmid pVS1 (Heeb et al., 2000)
  12630..12824   +  rep_origin     pVS1 oriV: origin of replication for the Pseudomonas plasmid pVS1 (Heeb et al., 2000)
  13027..13066   +  CDS            rop (fragment): Rop protein, which maintains plasmids at low copy number; rop
  13168..13308   +  misc_feature   bom: basis of mobility region from pBR322
  13494..14082   -  rep_origin     ori: high-copy-number ColE1/pMB1/pBR322/pUC origin of replication
  14169..14963   -  CDS            KanR: aminoglycoside phosphotransferase; aphA-3; confers resistance to kanamycin
  15388..15412   +  misc_feature   LB T-DNA repeat: left border repeat from nopaline C58 T-DNA
  15490..15563   -  promoter       CaMV 35S promoter (enhanced) (fragment): cauliflower mosaic virus 35S promoter with a duplicated enhancer region
  15579..15667   +  CDS            lacI (fragment): lac repressor; lacI; The lac repressor binds to the lac operator to inhibit transcription in E. coli. This inhibition can be relieved by adding lactose or isopropyl-β-D-thiogalactopyranoside (IPTG).
  15680..15701   +  protein_bind   CAP binding site: CAP binding activates transcription in the presence of cAMP. E. coli catabolite activator protein
  15716..15746   +  promoter       lac promoter: promoter for the E. coli lac operon
  15750..15772   +  protein_bind   lac operator (fragment): The lac repressor binds to the lac operator to inhibit transcription in E. coli. This inhibition can be relieved by adding lactose or isopropyl-β-D-thiogalactopyranoside (IPTG). lac repressor encoded by lacI
