[The description below was written by a language model from this plasmid's Addgene catalogue record and pLannotate feature annotations shown in this document.]
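Description:
pVM-SFT-SP is an all-in-one plant virus vector for cotton (Gossypium hirsutum), built on the pJRT.Agro.CLCrVA.008 backbone, a binary T-DNA plasmid whose name points to the A component of cotton leaf crumple virus, a bipartite begomovirus. The 15.8 kb plasmid has the usual binary architecture. A ColE1/pUC-type origin and bom site support propagation in E. coli. The pVS1 oriV with RepA and StaA allows replication and stable maintenance in Agrobacterium, and an aphA-3 kanamycin resistance gene provides bacterial selection. Nopaline-type left and right border repeats delimit the region transferred into plant cells. Remnants of a lac promoter/lacZα cloning cassette and a short 35S promoter fragment lie near the borders.

Between the borders, the feature table shows geminiviral genes identified by homology to related begomoviruses. A nuclear shuttle protein and a movement protein (B-component functions needed for cell-to-cell and systemic spread) are followed by two tandem A-type units, each encoding Rep and REN for rolling-circle replication. In each unit only short capsid protein fragments remain, suggesting that the cargo occupies the coat protein position. One unit carries, in reverse orientation, a fragment matching CEN/TFL1-like proteins, consistent with the GhSP silencing fragment. The other carries a full coding sequence matching the rice florigen Hd3a, consistent with GhSFT. The promoters driving these inserts are not annotated, so expression presumably depends on viral regulatory sequences.

After delivery, presumably by agroinfiltration, a single plasmid should supply the replication and movement functions together with both cargoes. It thereby overexpresses the flowering promoter GhSFT (VOX) while silencing the flowering repressor GhSP (VIGS), a combination suited to manipulating flowering and plant architecture in cotton.
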