Addgene plasmid #234902: pVM-SFT-SP
Purpose: This all-in-one vector is used to overexpress the GhSFT gene via virus-mediated overexpression (VOX), and specifically silence the GhSP gene via virus-induced gene silencing (VIGS), simultaneously.
Depositing lab: Guoli Song. Depositing organization: Institute of Cotton Research (ICR), CAAS. Publication: An all-in-one plant virus-based vector toolkit for streamlined gene silencing, overexpression, and genome editing. Hao Y, Yuan Z, Li Y, Zuo D, Cheng H, Wang Q, Zhang Y, Lv L, Liu J, Song G. Plant Commun. 2025 May 19:101379. doi: 10.1016/j.xplc.2025.101379. PubMed 40394900.
Backbone
  Vector backbone: pJRT.Agro.CLCrVA.008
  Backbone manufacturer: Tuttle et al Plant Methods. 2012 Aug 1;8(1):27. doi: 10.1186/1746-4811-8-27.
  Vector type: Plant Expression
Growth in bacteria
  Bacterial resistance: Kanamycin, 50 μg/mL
  Growth temperature: 37°C
  Growth strain: DH5alpha
  Copy number: High Copy
Gene/Insert
  Gene/Insert name: Additional VA component flanked with VIGS fragment of GhSP gene and coding sequence of GhSFT
  Species: G. hirsutum (cotton)
  Cloning method: Other
Terms and licenses: Academic/Nonprofit Terms; Industry Terms: Not Available to Industry
How to cite: pVM-SFT-SP was a gift from Guoli Song (Addgene plasmid # 234902 ; http://n2t.net/addgene:234902 ; RRID:Addgene_234902)
